Addgene plasmid #174538: pKSB- PUb-DsRedSV40 GGGG AAGA
Purpose: PUb-DsRed fluorescence marker cassette for gene knock-in in mosquitoes
Depositing lab: Eric Marois. Depositing organization: CNRS UPR 9022, INSERM U1257, Réponse immunitaire chez le moustique anophèle vecteur du paludisme.
Backbone
  Vector backbone: pKSB-
  Backbone size w/o insert (bp): 2961
  Total vector size (bp): 5258
  Vector type: Insect Expression
Growth in bacteria
  Bacterial resistance: Ampicillin, 100 μg/mL
  Growth temperature: 37°C
  Growth strain: DH5alpha
  Copy number: High Copy
Gene/Insert
  Gene/Insert name: PUb-DsRed BsaI cassette
  Species: Synthetic
  Insert size (bp): 2297
  Promoter: Aedes aegypti Polyubiquitin
  Cloning method: Ligation Independent Cloning
  Sequencing primers: 5′ M13F; 3′ M13R
Terms and licenses: Academic/Nonprofit Terms; Industry Terms: Not Available to Industry
How to cite: pKSB- PUb-DsRedSV40 GGGG AAGA was a gift from Eric Marois (Addgene plasmid # 174538 ; http://n2t.net/addgene:174538 ; RRID:Addgene_174538)
