[The description below was written by a language model from this plasmid's Addgene catalogue record and pLannotate feature annotations shown in this document.]
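Description:
pKSB- PUb-DsRedSV40 GGGG AAGA is a high-copy, pBluescript-type cloning plasmid that carries a modular fluorescence marker cassette for mosquito transgenesis. The pKSB- backbone provides a ColE1/pUC origin for replication in E. coli, an ampicillin resistance gene (β-lactamase with its own promoter) for selection, and an f1 phage origin. It also retains the usual pBluescript remnants: a lacZα fragment, the lac promoter and operator, flanking T7 and T3 promoters, and split portions of the multiple cloning site on either side of the insert.

The insert is a synthetic cassette of about 2.3 kb, in which the catalogue lists the Aedes aegypti Polyubiquitin (PUb) promoter as driving the red fluorescent protein DsRed. The feature table does not annotate this promoter, but an unannotated stretch of roughly 1.4 kb between the upstream MCS fragment and the DsRed1 coding sequence is where it would be expected to lie. Downstream of DsRed are a short fragment matching SV40 large T antigen and the SV40 polyadenylation signal, which together form the SV40 3′ terminator region. The insert is described as a BsaI cassette, and the "GGGG AAGA" in the name probably denotes the four-base overhangs left when this type IIS enzyme releases the module for Golden Gate-style assembly, although the record does not say so explicitly.

The stated purpose is to supply a PUb-DsRed marker for gene knock-in in mosquitoes, so that transgenic individuals can be identified by red fluorescence. The sequenced record (5,287 nt) is slightly longer than the catalogued total size of 5,258 bp.
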