Features (pLannotate 1.2.2; 16 found; start..end, strand, type, name):
     30..458     -  rep_origin     f1 ori (sequence partly withheld): f1 bacteriophage origin of replication; arrow indicates direction of (+) strand synthesis
    463..620     -  CDS            lacZα (fragment): LacZα fragment of β-galactosidase; lacZ fragment
    623..641     +  promoter       T7 promoter: promoter for bacteriophage T7 RNA polymerase
    650..712     +  misc_feature   MCS (fragment): pBluescript multiple cloning site
   2109..2789    +  CDS            DsRed1: wild-type DsRed mammalian codon-optimized
   2804..2887    +  CDS            large T antigen (fragment): large T antigen from SV40 (simian virus 40)
   2910..3031    +  polyA_signal   SV40 poly(A) signal: SV40 polyadenylation signal
   3043..3087    +  misc_feature   MCS (fragment): pBluescript multiple cloning site
   3099..3117    -  promoter       T3 promoter: promoter for bacteriophage T3 RNA polymerase
   3162..3178    -  protein_bind   lac operator: The lac repressor binds to the lac operator to inhibit transcription in E. coli. This inhibition can be relieved by adding lactose or isopropyl-β-D-thiogalactopyranoside (IPTG). lac repressor encoded by lacI
   3186..3216    -  promoter       lac promoter: promoter for the E. coli lac operon
   3231..3252    -  protein_bind   CAP binding site: CAP binding activates transcription in the presence of cAMP. E. coli catabolite activator protein
   3265..3357    -  CDS            lacI (fragment): lac repressor; lacI; The lac repressor binds to the lac operator to inhibit transcription in E. coli. This inhibition can be relieved by adding lactose or isopropyl-β-D-thiogalactopyranoside (IPTG).
   3540..4128    -  rep_origin     ori: high-copy-number ColE1/pMB1/pBR322/pUC origin of replication
   4299..5159    -  CDS            AmpR: β-lactamase; bla; confers resistance to ampicillin, carbenicillin, and related antibiotics
   5160..5264    -  promoter       AmpR promoter: bla
>Addgene plasmid #174538 | pKSB- PUb-DsRedSV40 GGGG AAGA | addgene full sequence | sequence record 343230 | Addgene NGS Result
CTAAATTGTAAGCGTTAATATTTTGTTAAAATTCGCGTTAAATTTTTGTTAAATCAGCTCATTTTTTAAC
CAATAGGCCGAAATCGGCAAAATCCCTTATAAATCAAAAGAATAGACCGAGATAGGGT
[37 nt withheld, positions 129-165]
AAAGAACGTGGACTCCAACGTCAAAGG
[49 nt withheld, positions 193-241]
T
[91 nt withheld, positions 243-333]
G
[124 nt withheld, positions 335-458]
CCCATTCGCCATTCAGGCTGCGCAACTGTTGGGAAGGGCGATCGGTGCGGGCCTCTTCGCTATTACGCCA
GCTGGCGAAAGGGGGATGTGCTGCAAGGCGATTAAGTTGGGTAACGCCAGGGTTTTCCCAGTCACGACGT
TGTAAAACGACGGCCAGTGAATTGTAATACGACTCACTATAGGGCGAATTGGAGCTCCACCGCGGTGGCG
GCCGCTCTAGAACTAGTGGATCCCCCGGGCTGCAGGAATTCGATGGTCTCAGGGGATCTTTACATGTAGC
TTGTGCATTGAATCCAATTATAATTTGCCTTGGCACCAGCTGAGCCAGACAAGAAAGAAAGCTTCCCAGA
AGTATATCGATTTAGAAGGGTTGACGTCACTTTGCTGACTGCACTAATACAGCAAATGATACAATTAGAA
TGATTCAAGTGAAATTCCCAAATTACTGCTTTGTCTCTGGATTTGGTTATCAGATTACATTCGAAGCTAA
GAATAGCTACCGAAATTGTCGATCAAATCAGGAAATCCTTTCTCTATCGAAAAAGGCATTCGCACATCTT
TCTCTGTATGCCATATACACGAATGGTAGGTACATTGACGTCTTTGCCAGAAGTTGAACTGCATCGTTCA
AGGTACAGAATGAACGACTAACAGACACAAGCACGTTTTGCTGTCCATTCAGACACAGGGATGGTACCCA
TAGTCGATCGATTTAGAGCCATCCAACCGAACAGAGGTATATGTATGAATGGATTGCAGAAATTTTCTAG
AAGTACAACCACCACTACGGCAGTGTCTATAAAACGCCCCTGCAAAGGCAAAACCAGCTCAATCGAATAC
GTTTCCTAGTGGAGTGAACATTACGCGGTCCAAGTAAGCAGTGCCAGTGCAAGTGAAGTGAAGTCTCTAG
TGAAAAAGAGTGATCCAATTAGCCAGAGGAGAAAATTTCAGAGTGAACAAAGCTTTGTTCAAAGGACAAT
TACTATTAAATTTGTGAAAGTGCATTTCGGTGAAGGGAATCTTCTAGTGAAGGTAGGTAAATTAAATGAT
GAAATTATAGCTATGAGCGAAAACTAGTTTGGTGAATGATTCCTTTGTCTTTGAATGAGCAAACTATTTT
CCAAGATGGCGACTATTGAGCTTTGAGTGATTAGTGAAAATTTGCAACGCAGTTTCATCATCATTGATAA
AACCCAATTGTGATTCACGGCGATAATCATATTTCGTTGAATCATCGCTGCTAATTGAATTAAATTTCTA
GAGCAAGCGCGAATTCGCCATATTTCTAAAATTAAATATTGTGGTGATAATTACCCATTAAGGTAATATT
AACACATATCGAGAAAAACCTTGAGGAAATCGTGAAAACTTGAAGATACGCAATTTCCAAACTACGTAGT
TCAAAGTCGAAAACAAGTTAATTTTTCACTAAAAAGTAGGGCGTTGTTGTGACGTCATCACCTTCAAGTG
TATATTTTTCACTTGGCCTGCGACTGCAAACGCAGACAAAGCAAAACAAGTTTAAAACCTGTCGTGTCGT
GCTCGAAGCCAAAGGCAATGAATCAATATCAAATGAGAGTTTGCATTTCACAACCAATTACTGAAGCGTT
TCCTCGTTTCTTTTTCTGCTCAACAGAGATTTCAACAATGATGGTGCGCTCCTCCAAGAACGTCATCAAG
GAGTTCATGCGCTTCAAGGTGCGCATGGAGGGCACCGTGAACGGCCACGAGTTCGAGATCGAGGGCGAGG
GCGAGGGCCGCCCCTACGAGGGCCACAACACCGTGAAGCTGAAGGTGACCAAGGGCGGCCCCCTGCCCTT
CGCCTGGGACATCCTGTCCCCCCAGTTCCAGTACGGCTCCAAGGTGTACGTGAAGCACCCCGCCGACATC
CCCGACTACAAGAAGCTGTCCTTCCCCGAGGGCTTCAAGTGGGAGCGCGTGATGAACTTCGAGGACGGCG
GCGTGGTGACCGTGACCCAGGACTCCTCCCTGCAGGACGGCTGCTTCATCTACAAGGTGAAGTTCATCGG
CGTGAACTTCCCCTCCGACGGCCCCGTAATGCAGAAGAAGACCATGGGCTGGGAGGCCTCCACCGAGCGC
CTGTACCCCCGCGACGGCGTGCTGAAGGGCGAGATCCACAAGGCCCTGAAGCTGAAGGACGGCGGCCACT
ACCTGGTGGAGTTCAAGTCCATCTACATGGCCAAGAAGCCCGTGCAGCTGCCCGGCTACTACTACGTGGA
CTCCAAGCTGGACATCACCTCCCACAACGAGGACTACACCATCGTGGAGCAGTACGAGCGCACCGAGGGC
CGCCACCACCTGTTCCTGTAGCGGCCGCGACTCTAGATCATAATCAGCCATACCACATTTGTAGAGGTTT
TACTTGCTTTAAAAAACCTCCCACACCTCCCCCTGAACCTGAAACATAAAATGAATGCAATTGTTGTTGT
TAACTTGTTTATTGCAGCTTATAATGGTTACAAATAAAGCAATAGCATCACAAATTTCACAAATAAAGCA
TTTTTTTCACTGCATTCTAGTTGTGGTTTGTCCAAACTCATCAATGTATCTTAAAGATGAGACCATCAAG
CTTATCGATACCGTCGACCTCGAGGGGGGGCCCGGTACCAGCTTTTGTTCCCTTTAGTGAGGGTTAATTT
CGAGCTTGGCGTAATCATGGTCATAGCTGTTTCCTGTGTGAAATTGTTATCCGCTCACAATTCCACACAA
CATACGAGCCGGAAGCATAAAGTGTAAAGCCTGGGGTGCCTAATGAGTGAGCTAACTCACATTAATTGCG
TTGCGCTCACTGCCCGCTTTCCAGTCGGGAAACCTGTCGTGCCAGCTGCATTAATGAATCGGCCAACGCG
CGGGGAGAGGCGGTTTGCGTATTGGGCGCTCTTCCGCTTCCTCGCTCACTGACTCGCTGCGCTCGGTCGT
TCGGCTGCGGCGAGCGGTATCAGCTCACTCAAAGGCGGTAATACGGTTATCCACAGAATCAGGGGATAAC
GCAGGAAAGAACATGTGAGCAAAAGGCCAGCAAAAGGCCAGGAACCGTAAAAAGGCCGCGTTGCTGGCGT
TTTTCCATAGGCTCCGCCCCCCTGACGAGCATCACAAAAATCGACGCTCAAGTCAGAGGTGGCGAAACCC
GACAGGACTATAAAGATACCAGGCGTTTCCCCCTGGAAGCTCCCTCGTGCGCTCTCCTGTTCCGACCCTG
CCGCTTACCGGATACCTGTCCGCCTTTCTCCCTTCGGGAAGCGTGGCGCTTTCTCATAGCTCACGCTGTA
GGTATCTCAGTTCGGTGTAGGTCGTTCGCTCCAAGCTGGGCTGTGTGCACGAACCCCCCGTTCAGCCCGA
CCGCTGCGCCTTATCCGGTAACTATCGTCTTGAGTCCAACCCGGTAAGACACGACTTATCGCCACTGGCA
GCAGCCACTGGTAACAGGATTAGCAGAGCGAGGTATGTAGGCGGTGCTACAGAGTTCTTGAAGTGGTGGC
CTAACTACGGCTACACTAGAAGAACAGTATTTGGTATCTGCGCTCTGCTGAAGCCAGTTACCTTCGGAAA
AAGAGTTGGTAGCTCTTGATCCGGCAAACAAACCACCGCTGGTAGCGGTGGTTTTTTTGTTTGCAAGCAG
CAGATTACGCGCAGAAAAAAAGGATCTCAAGAAGATCCTTTGATCTTTTCTACGGGGTCTGACGCTCAGT
GGAACGAAAACTCACGTTAAGGGATTTTGGTCATGAGATTATCAAAAAGGATCTTCACCTAGATCCTTTT
AAATTAAAAATGAAGTTTTAAATCAATCTAAAGTATATATGAGTAAACTTGGTCTGACAGTTACCAATGC
TTAATCAGTGAGGCACCTATCTCAGCGATCTGTCTATTTCGTTCATCCATAGTTGCCTGACTCCCCGTCG
TGTAGATAACTACGATACGGGAGGGCTTACCATCTGGCCCCAGTGCTGCAATGATACCGCGAGATCCACG
CTCACCGGCTCCAGATTTATCAGCAATAAACCAGCCAGCCGGAAGGGCCGAGCGCAGAAGTGGTCCTGCA
ACTTTATCCGCCTCCATCCAGTCTATTAATTGTTGCCGGGAAGCTAGAGTAAGTAGTTCGCCAGTTAATA
GTTTGCGCAACGTTGTTGCCATTGCTACAGGCATCGTGGTGTCACGCTCGTCGTTTGGTATGGCTTCATT
CAGCTCCGGTTCCCAACGATCAAGGCGAGTTACATGATCCCCCATGTTGTGCAAAAAAGCGGTTAGCTCC
TTCGGTCCTCCGATCGTTGTCAGAAGTAAGTTGGCCGCAGTGTTATCACTCATGGTTATGGCAGCACTGC
ATAATTCTCTTACTGTCATGCCATCCGTAAGATGCTTTTCTGTGACTGGTGAGTACTCAACCAAGTCATT
CTGAGAATAGTGTATGCGGCGACCGAGTTGCTCTTGCCCGGCGTCAATACGGGATAATACCGCGCCACAT
AGCAGAACTTTAAAAGTGCTCATCATTGGAAAACGTTCTTCGGGGCGAAAACTCTCAAGGATCTTACCGC
TGTTGAGATCCAGTTCGATGTAACCCACTCGTGCACCCAACTGATCTTCAGCATCTTTTACTTTCACCAG
CGTTTCTGGGTGAGCAAAAACAGGAAGGCAAAATGCCGCAAAAAAGGGAATAAGGGCGACACGGAAATGT
TGAATACTCATACTCTTCCTTTTTCAATATTATTGAAGCATTTATCAGGGTTATTGTCTCATGAGCGGAT
ACATATTTGAATGTATTTAGAAAAATAAACAAATAGGGGTTCCGCGCACATTTCCCCGAAAAGTGCCAC
